>Addgene plasmid #234797 | p3VEA3-3A | addgene full sequence | sequence record 469804 | Addgene NGS Result
ACACTATTCTCAGAATGACTTGGTTGAGTACTCACCAGTCACAGAAAAGCATCTTACGGATGGCATGACA
GTAAGAGAATTATGCAGTGCTGCCATAACCATGAGTGATAACACTGCGGCCAACTTACTTCTGACAACGA
TCGGAGGACCGAAGGAGCTAACCGCTTTTTTGCACAACATGGGGGATCATGTAACTCGCCTTGATCGTTG
GGAACCGGAGCTGAATGAAGCCATACCAAACGACGAGCGTGACACCACGATGCCTGTAGCAATGGCAACA
ACGTTGCGCAAACTATTAACTGGCGAACTACTTACTCTAGCTTCCCGGCAACAATTAATAGACTGGATGG
AGGCGGATAAAGTTGCAGGACCACTTCTGCGCTCGGCCCTTCCGGCTGGCTGGTTTATTGCTGATAAATC
TGGAGCCGGTGAGCGTGGGTCTCGCGGTATCATTGCAGCACTGGGGCCAGATGGTAAGCCCTCCCGTATC
GTAGTTATCTACACGACGGGGAGTCAGGCAACTATGGATGAACGAAATAGACAGATCGCTGAGATAGGTG
CCTCACTGATTAAGCATTGGTAACTGTCAGACCAAGTTTACTCATATATACTTTAGATTGATTTAAAACT
TCATTTTTAATTTAAAAGGATCTAGGTGAAGATCCTTTTTGATAATCTCATGACCAAAATCCCTTAACGT
GAGTTTTCGTTCCACTGAGCGTCAGACCCCGTAGAAAAGATCAAAGGATCTTCTTGAGATCCTTTTTTTC
TGCGCGTAATCTGCTGCTTGCAAACAAAAAAACCACCGCTACCAGCGGTGGTTTGTTTGCCGGATCAAGA
GCTACCAACTCTTTTTCCGAAGGTAACTGGCTTCAGCAGAGCGCAGATACCAAATACTGTTCTTCTAGTG
TAGCCGTAGTTAGGCCACCACTTCAAGAACTCTGTAGCACCGCCTACATACCTCGCTCTGCTAATCCTGT
TACCAGTGGCTGCTGCCAGTGGCGATAAGTCGTGTCTTACCGGGTTGGACTCAAGACGATAGTTACCGGA
TAAGGCGCAGCGGTCGGGCTGAACGGGGGGTTCGTGCACACAGCCCAGCTTGGAGCGAACGACCTACACC
GAACTGAGATACCTACAGCGTGAGCTATGAGAAAGCGCCACGCTTCCCGAAGGGAGAAAGGCGGACAGGT
ATCCGGTAAGCGGCAGGGTCGGAACAGGAGAGCGCACGAGGGAGCTTCCAGGGGGAAACGCCTGGTATCT
TTATAGTCCTGTCGGGTTTCGCCACCTCTGACTTGAGCGTCGATTTTTGTGATGCTCGTCAGGGGGGCGG
AGCCTATGGAAAAACGCCAGCAACGCGGCCTTTTTACGGTTCCTGGCCTTTTGCTGGCCTTTTGCTCACA
TGTTCTTTCCTGCGTTATCCCCTGATTCTGTGGATAACCGTATTACCGCCTTTGAGTGAGCTGATACCGC
TCGCCGCAGCCGAACGACCGAGCGCAGCGAGTCAGTGAGCGAGGAAGCGGAAGAGCGCCCAATACGCAAA
CCGCCTCTCCCCGCGCGTTGGCCGATTCATTAATGCAGCTGGCACGACAGGTTTCCCGACTGGAAAGCGG
GCAGTGAGCGCAACGCAATTAATGTGAGTTAGCTCACTCATTAGGCACCCCAGGCTTTACACTTTATGCT
TCCGGCTCGTATGTTGTGTGGAATTGTGAGCGGATAACAATTTCACACAGGAAACAGCTATGACCATGAT
TACGCCAAGCTCTAGCTAGAGGTCGACGGTATACAGACATGATAAGATACATTGATGAGTTTGGACAAAC
CACAACTAGAATGCAGTGAAAAAAATGCTTTATTTGTGAAATTTGTGATGCTATTGCTTTATTTGTAACC
ATTATAAGCTGCAATAAACAAGTTGGGGTGGGCGAAGAACTCCAGCATGAGATCCCCGCGCTGGAGGATC
ATCCAGCCGGCGTCCCGGAAAACGATTCCGAAGCCCAACCTTTCATAGAAGGCGGCGGTGGAATCGAAAT
CTCGTGATGGCAGGTTGGGCGTCGCTTGGTCGGTCATTTCGAACCCCAGAGTCCCGCTCAGAAGAACTCG
TCAAGAAGGCGATAGAAGGCGATGCGCTGCGAATCGGGAGCGGCGATACCGTAAAGCACGAGGAAGCGGT
CAGCCCATTCGCCGCCAAGCTCTTCAGCAATATCACGGGTAGCCAACGCTATGTCCTGATAGCGGTCCGC
CACACCCAGCCGGCCACAGTCGATGAATCCAGAAAAGCGGCCATTTTCCACCATGATATTCGGCAAGCAG
GCATCGCCATGGGTCACGACGAGATCCTCGCCGTCGGGCATGCGCGCCTTGAGCCTGGCGAACAGTTCGG
CTGGCGCGAGCCCCTGATGCTCTTCGTCCAGATCATCCTGATCGACAAGACCGGCTTCCATCCGAGTACG
TGCTCGCTCGATGCGATGTTTCGCTTGGTGGTCGAATGGGCAGGTAGCCGGATCAAGCGTATGCAGCCGC
CGCATTGCATCAGCCATGATGGATACTTTCTCGGCAGGAGCAAGGTGAGATGACAGGAGATCCTGCCCCG
GCACTTCGCCCAATAGCAGCCAGTCCCTTCCCGCTTCAGTGACAACGTCGAGCACAGCTGCGCAAGGAAC
GCCCGTCGTGGCCAGCCACGATAGCCGCGCTGCCTCGTCCTGCAGTTCATTCAGGGCACCGGACAGGTCG
GTCTTGACAAAAAGAACCGGGCGCCCCTGCGCTGACAGCCGGAACACGGCGGCATCAGAGCAGCCGATTG
TCTGTTGTGCCCAGTCATAGCCGAATAGCCTCTCCACCCAAGCGGCCGGAGAACCTGCGTGCAATCCATC
TTGTTCAATCATGCGAAACGATCCTCATCCTGTCTCTTGATCAGATCCGAAAATGGATATACAAGCTCCC
GGGAGCTTTTTGCAAAAGCCTAGGCCTCCAAAAAAGCCTCCTCACTACTTCTGGAATAGCTCAGAGGCAG
AGGCGGCCTCGGCCTCTGCATAAATAAAAAAAATTAGTCAGCCATGGGGCGGAGAATGGGCGGAACTGGG
CGGAGTTAGGGGCGGGATGGGCGGAGTTAGGGGCGGGACTATGGTTGCTGACTAATTGAGATGCATGCTT
TGCATACTTCTGCCTGCTGGGGAGCCTGGGGACTTTCCACACCTGGTTGCTGACTAATTGAGATGCATGC
TTTGCATACTTCTGCCTGCTGGGGAGCCTGGGGACTTTCCACACCCTAACTGACACACATTCCACAGAAT
TAATTCGCGTTAAATTTTTGTTAAATCAGCTCATTTTTTAACCAATAGGCCGAAATCGGCAAAATCCCTT
ATAAATCAAAAGAATAGACCGAGATAGGGT
[37 nt withheld, positions 3391-3427]
AAAGAACGTGGACTCCAACGTCAAAGG
[49 nt withheld, positions 3455-3503]
T
[91 nt withheld, positions 3505-3595]
G
[124 nt withheld, positions 3597-3720]
GGGGATACCCCCTAGAGCCCCAGCTGGTTCTTTCCGCCTCAGAAGCCATAGAGCCCACCGCATCCCCAGC
ATGCCTGCTATTGTCTTCCCAATCCTCCCCCTTGCTGTCCTGCCCCACCCCACCCCCCAGAATAGAATGA
CACCTACTCAGACAATGCGATGCAATTTCCTCATTTTATTAGGAAAGGACAGTGGGAGTGGCACCTTCCA
GGGTCAAGGAAGGCACGGGGGAGGGGCAAACAACAGATGGCTGGCAACTAGAAGGCACAGTCGAGGCTGA
TCAGCGAGCTCTAGCATTTAGGTGACACTATAGAATAGGGCCAAGCTTCCAGCCCTAATCGATACAGAAC
TGGTCGTCATAGTCCTCGTCCTTCAGCCCCTTGAGCCGCAGCCGGGCAAAGTCTTCAGCCGCGGCGTCGT
CGTCTGTGGCATAGTTGGTTTCAAATTCAATGAGGTTGGTGTCCACGGGGGCATCTGTTTCAGGAACAGC
TGACTGGGGCCTGGGAAGGGCGATGTGATCATGGGGCTTGGGGTGCATGAGAACAAATGGCAGCTCCACT
GAGACATCCCCGCCTCGTGACACCACCAGCTTCACCTTGACCCTGTAGGACACCAGTATCCCCAGCACCT
CCTTGTTGGCACCCTCCTTCACAATGGTGCTCGAGGCCAGGTTGGTGTCCTCGTGCTTGAGCTTCCCATC
TAGAGCGAGGCCGCGCTTCTCCCGGTTGTTGCTGAGCAGCGGGGTTATGGTGTACACCTTACAGAACGTG
GAACTGGGCGACACCTGGTCATCTTGTTCGACCTGAGCCACGGGGCACTTGTACTGGGCGGTGCTGAAGA
GGCAGATGTCGGCGTACTGTCTCACAGAGACTTTGATCTTCTTGACAGTCTTGGTGGAGTTATTGGTGAC
GTGGACATTGACATTGAGGGGCTCCCCGTGGTAGTACAGCTCCTTGTCCAGTGAAGCCTCAAGGTGCAGG
GACCGGTCAGACATGAGGAAGTGGCGTGTGGTTTCAGCTGAAGGCTGGGGCCCTGGTTTCTCTGGGGCAA
ACTGCACCTTTCGGATCACCAGACGTACGGAGTTCCGTTTGTGGCTTTTCTCTTCTAGTGATTTGGCGCA
GAAGGCTCGAATCTCAAAGTCGACCCCGCAAGCCTTCCCCGTATCCTCTGGGCCTGGCTGTAGGGTGACG
GAGCAGGGCAGGTTCTGGGGTATTGTGAAAAAAAAGGGGTGGGCATGCTGGCCCAGCTTCCTCAGCAGCC
GCTCCTGCAGACGCGTAGGTGGTCTAGGTGGGTTAGGTGTTGGAGGGAAGGCCTGGTAGTTGGCGATGAA
CAGGTCTTTGCGGAAGGACAAGCCCAGGACGTCCAGGTCTTCGCGGCCATAGCGAAAGGCGCACGTGAGG
GTCACAAACACTTTGCGGTCCTTCAAGTAGTCCGGATCCACTAGCACCACACCATCTACAGGGTCCACTT
TGTCCAGGTGGTCCACAAAGTCCCGCTTGCCTAGGTACACGGTGAGCTTGCAGTTAGGACTCGATTTCTT
GAAGACCCTGGTCCCGGGTTTCTCCCCCATGGAGTCGAGCGCTCGCCGAGACTTAAGTCCGGACTTGTAC
AGCTCGTCCATGCCGAGAGTGATCCCGGCGGCGGTCACGAACTCCAGCAGGACCATGTGATCGCGCTTCT
CGTTGGGGTCTTTGCTCAGTTTGGACTGGTAGCTCAGGTAGTGGTTGTCGGGCAGCAGCACGGGGCCGTC
GCCGATGGGGGTGTTCTGCTGGTAGTGGTCGGCGAGCTGCACGCCGCCGTCCTCGATGTTGTGGCGGATC
TTGAAGTTGGCCTTGATGCCGTTCTTCTGCTTGTCGGCGGTGATATAGACGTTGTGGCTGTTGTAGTTGT
ACTCCAGCTTGTGCCCCAGGATGTTGCCGTCCTCCTTGAAGTCGATGCCCTTCAGCTCGATGCGGTTCAC
CAGGGTGTCGCCCTCGAACTTCACCTCGGCGCGGGTCTTGTAGTTGCCGTCGTCCTTGAAGAAGATGGTG
CGCTCCTGGACGTAGCCTTCGGGCATGGCGGACTTGAAGAAGTCGTGCTGCTTCATGTGGTCGGGGTAGC
GGGCGAAGCACTGCAGGCCGTAGCCCAGGGTGGTCACGAGGGTGGGCCAGGGCACGGGCAGCTTGCCGGT
GGTGCAGATCAGCTTCAGGGTCAGCTTGCCGTAGGTGGCATCGCCCTCGCCCTCGCCGGACACGCTGAAC
TTGTGGCCGTTTACGTCGCCGTCCAGCTCGACCAGGATGGGCACCACCCCGGTGAACAGCTCCTCGCCCT
TGCTCACCATCGTGGCCGCGATCGCGAATTCCAGCTTGGGTCTCCCTATAGTGAGTCGTATTAATTTCGA
TAAGCCAGTAAGCAGTGGGTTCTCTAGTTAGCCAGAGAGCTCTGCTTATATAGACCTCCCACCGTACACG
CCTACCGCCCATTTGCGTCAATGGGGCGGAGTTGTTACGACATTTTGGAAAGTCCCGTTGATTTTGGTGC
CAAAACAAACTCCCATTGACGTCAATGGGGTGGAGACTTGGAAATCCCCGTGAGTCAAACCGCTATCCAC
GCCCATTGATGTACTGCCAAAACCGCATCACCATGGTAATAGCGATGACTAATACGTAGATGTACTGCCA
AGTAGGAAAGTCCCATAAGGTCATGTACTGGGCATAATGCCAGGCGGGCCATTTACCGTCATTGACGTCA
ATAGGGGGCGTACTTGGCATATGATACACTTGATGTACTGCCAAGTGGGCAGTTTACCGTAAATACTCCA
CCCATTGACGTCAATGGAAAGTCCCTATTGGCGTTACTATGGGAACATACGTCATTATTGACGTCAATGG
GCGGGGGTCGTTGGGCGGTCAGCCAGGCGGGCCATTTACCGTAAGTTATGTAACGCGGAACTCCATATAT
GGGCTATGAACTAATGACCCCGTAATTGATTACTATTAATAACTAGTCAATAATCAATGTCAACGCGTAT
ATCTGGCCCGTACATCGCGAAGCAGCGCAAAACGCCTAACCCTAAGCAGATTCTTCATGCAATTGTCGGT
CAAGCCTTGCCTTGTTGTAGCTTAAATTTTGCTCGCGCACTACTCAGCGACCTCCAACACACAAGCAGGG
AGCAGATACTGGCTTAACTATGCGGCATCAGAGCAGATTGTACTGAGAGTGCACCATAGGGGATCGGGAG
ATCTCCCGATCCGTCGACGTCAGGTGGCACTTTTCGGGGAAATGTGCGCGGAACCCCTATTTGTTTATTT
TTCTAAATACATTCAAATATGTATCCGCTCATGAGACAATAACCCTGATAAATGCTTCAATAATATTGAA
AAAGGAAGAGTATGAGTATTCAACATTTCCGTGTCGCCCTTATTCCCTTTTTTGCGGCATTTTGCCTTCC
TGTTTTTGCTCACCCAGAAACGCTGGTGAAAGTAAAAGATGCTGAAGATCAGTTGGGTGCACGAGTGGGT
TACATCGAACTGGATCTCAACAGCGGTAAGATCCTTGAGAGTTTTCGCCCCGAAGAACGTTTTCCAATGA
TGAGCACTTTTAAAGTTCTGCTATGTGGCGCGGTATTATCCCGTATTGACGCCGGGCAAGAGCAACTCGG
TCGCCGCAT
Features (pLannotate 1.2.2; 22 found; start..end, strand, type, name):
    754..1342    +  rep_origin     ori: high-copy-number ColE1/pMB1/pBR322/pUC origin of replication
   1525..1617    +  CDS            lacI (fragment): lac repressor; lacI; The lac repressor binds to the lac operator to inhibit transcription in E. coli. This inhibition can be relieved by adding lactose or isopropyl-β-D-thiogalactopyranoside (IPTG).
   1630..1651    +  protein_bind   CAP binding site: CAP binding activates transcription in the presence of cAMP. E. coli catabolite activator protein
   1666..1696    +  promoter       lac promoter: promoter for the E. coli lac operon
   1704..1720    +  protein_bind   lac operator: The lac repressor binds to the lac operator to inhibit transcription in E. coli. This inhibition can be relieved by adding lactose or isopropyl-β-D-thiogalactopyranoside (IPTG). lac repressor encoded by lacI
   1793..1914    -  polyA_signal   SV40 poly(A) signal: SV40 polyadenylation signal
   1909..2067    -  CDS            ble (fragment): BLE_KLEPN - Experimental evidence at protein level: Swiss-Prot protein existence level 1. Binding protein with a strong affinity to the bleomycin family of antibiotics. Binds to CL990; an antimitotic-antibiotic compound. From Klebsiella pneumoniae.
   2091..2882    -  CDS            neo: KKA2_KLEPN - Also known as kan, nptII. Experimental evidence at protein level: Swiss-Prot protein existence level 1. Resistance to kanamycin, neomycin, paromomycin, ribostamycin, butirosin and gentamicin B. From Klebsiella pneumoniae.
   2949..3278    -  promoter       SV40 promoter: SV40 enhancer and early promoter
   3292..3720    -  rep_origin     f1 ori (sequence partly withheld): f1 bacteriophage origin of replication; arrow indicates direction of (+) strand synthesis
   3741..3762    -  promoter       SV40 promoter (fragment): SV40 enhancer and early promoter
   3766..3990    -  polyA_signal   bGH poly(A) signal: bovine growth hormone polyadenylation signal
   4016..4034    +  promoter       SP6 promoter: promoter for bacteriophage SP6 RNA polymerase
   4064..5290    -  CDS            ARRB2: ARRB2_HUMAN - Also known as ARB2, ARR2. Experimental evidence at protein level: Swiss-Prot protein existence level 1. Functions in regulating agonist-mediated G-protein coupled receptor (GPCR) signaling by mediating both receptor desensitization and resensitization processes. During homologous desensitization, beta- arrestins bind to the GPRK-phosphorylated receptor and sterically preclude its coupling to the cognate G-protein; the binding appears to require additional receptor determinants exposed only in the active receptor conformation. The beta-arrestins target many receptors for internali
   5324..6040    -  CDS            mVenus: mVenus is a basic (constitutively fluorescent) yellow fluorescent protein published in 2006, derived from Aequorea victoria. It is reported to be a rapidly-maturing monomer with moderate acid sensitivity.
   6075..6093    -  promoter       T7 promoter: promoter for bacteriophage T7 RNA polymerase
   6109..6142    -  LTR            5' LTR (truncated) (fragment): truncated 5' long terminal repeat (LTR) from HIV-1
   6138..6341    -  promoter       CMV promoter: human cytomegalovirus (CMV) immediate early promoter
   6342..6721    -  enhancer       CMV enhancer: human cytomegalovirus immediate early enhancer
   6876..6928    +  misc_feature   bom (fragment): basis of mobility region from pBR322
   6987..7091    +  promoter       AmpR promoter: bla
   7092..583     +  CDS            AmpR (across the origin): β-lactamase; bla; confers resistance to ampicillin, carbenicillin, and related antibiotics
