[The description below was written by a language model from this plasmid's Addgene catalogue record and pLannotate feature annotations shown in this document.]
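Description:
p3VEA3-3A is a pcDNA3-based mammalian expression plasmid encoding bovine arrestin-3 that carries the triple alanine substitution I385A, V386A, F387A and is fused at its N-terminus to the yellow fluorescent protein Venus. It is propagated in E. coli through a high-copy ColE1/pUC-type origin and selected with ampicillin via the β-lactamase gene. The backbone also carries an f1 phage origin. A neomycin phosphotransferase cassette, driven by the SV40 enhancer/early promoter and ended by an SV40 polyadenylation signal, would allow G418 selection of stably transfected mammalian cells.

The expression unit lies on the minus strand of the 7,369-nt sequenced record. The CMV immediate-early enhancer and promoter drive the Venus coding sequence (annotated as mVenus), which is followed after a short gap by the arrestin open reading frame and the bovine growth hormone polyadenylation signal. T7 and SP6 phage promoters flank the insert, as is usual for pcDNA3, and can serve for sequencing or in vitro transcription. The automated annotation labels the arrestin CDS by similarity to human ARRB2 (β-arrestin-2). This fits the non-visual protein called arrestin-3 in the depositor's nomenclature, although the catalogue's Entrez field lists ARR3. Small annotated fragments (lacI, ble, a truncated HIV-1 LTR, bom) appear to be backbone remnants or similarity hits rather than functional parts.

The record gives the purpose as mammalian expression of this mutant. The associated publication concerns arrestin-3 scaffolding of JNK3 activation and dominant-negative "silent scaffold" mutants. The Venus tag allows expression and localisation of the fusion to be followed by fluorescence. The record does not describe the functional effect of the 3A substitution.
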