Addgene plasmid #234797: p3VEA3-3A
Purpose: Mammalian expression of bovine arrestin-3 (I385A,V386A,F387A)
Depositing lab: Vsevolod Gurevich. Depositing organization: Vanderbilt University. Publication: Silent scaffolds: inhibition OF c-Jun N-terminal kinase 3 activity in cell by dominant-negative arrestin-3 mutant. Breitman M, Kook S, Gimenez LE, Lizama BN, Palazzo MC, Gurevich EV, Gurevich VV. J Biol Chem. 2012 Jun 1;287(23):19653-64. doi: 10.1074/jbc.M112.358192. Epub 2012 Apr 20. PubMed 22523077.
Backbone
  Vector backbone: pcDNA3
  Vector type: Mammalian Expression
Growth in bacteria
  Bacterial resistance: Ampicillin, 100 μg/mL
  Growth temperature: 37°C
  Growth strain: DH5alpha
  Copy number: High Copy
Gene/Insert
  Gene/Insert name: Arrestin-3
  Species: B. taurus (bovine)
  Mutation: I385A,V386A,F387A
  Entrez Gene: ARR3
  Tag / fusion protein: Venus (N terminal on insert)
  Cloning method: Restriction Enzyme; 5′ cloning site Unknown (unknown if destroyed)
Terms and licenses: Academic/Nonprofit Terms; Industry Terms: Not Available to Industry
How to cite: p3VEA3-3A was a gift from Vsevolod Gurevich (Addgene plasmid # 234797 ; http://n2t.net/addgene:234797 ; RRID:Addgene_234797)
